Addgene plasmid #181710: pAG416-GAL-hnRNPA1
Purpose: Galactose inducible expression of hnRNPA1
Depositing lab: Alejandro Chavez. Depositing organization: Columbia University.
Backbone
  Vector backbone: pAG416-GAL-ccdb
  Vector type: Yeast Expression
Growth in bacteria
  Bacterial resistance: Ampicillin, 100 μg/mL
  Growth temperature: 30°C
  Growth strain: NEB Stable
  Copy number: High Copy
Gene/Insert
  Gene/Insert name: hnRNPA1
  Species: H. sapiens (human)
  Entrez Gene: HNRNPA1 (a.k.a. ALS19, ALS20, HNRPA1, HNRPA1L3, IBMPFD3, MPD3, UP 1, hnRNP A1, hnRNP-A1)
  Cloning method: Gateway Cloning
Terms and licenses: Academic/Nonprofit Terms; Industry Terms: Not Available to Industry
How to cite: pAG416-GAL-hnRNPA1 was a gift from Alejandro Chavez (Addgene plasmid # 181710 ; http://n2t.net/addgene:181710 ; RRID:Addgene_181710)
