[The description below was written by a language model from this plasmid's Addgene catalogue record and pLannotate feature annotations shown in this document.]
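Description:
pAG416-GAL-hnRNPA1 is a yeast expression plasmid built on the Gateway-compatible pAG416-GAL-ccdB destination backbone, designed for galactose-inducible production of human hnRNPA1 in Saccharomyces cerevisiae. It is an E. coli–yeast shuttle vector. In bacteria it replicates from a high-copy ColE1/pUC-type origin and is selected with ampicillin through the bla gene. In yeast it is maintained by a CEN6/ARS element, which keeps the plasmid at low, stable copy number, and is selected by uracil prototrophy through the URA3 marker. URA3 can also be counterselected with 5-fluoroorotic acid. An f1 origin and remnants of a pBluescript-style cloning region (lac promoter/operator, lacZα fragment, T3 and T7 promoters) are carried over from the parental vector.

The expression cassette consists of the Gal4-regulated GAL1 promoter, the hnRNPA1 coding sequence of about 960 bp, and the CYC1 transcription terminator. The open reading frame is flanked by attB1 and attB2 sites, the scars left when a Gateway recombination reaction swapped the insert in for the ccdB counterselection cassette of the destination vector. No epitope tag or fluorescent fusion is annotated, so the protein appears to be expressed untagged. The automated annotation matched the coding sequence to the bovine orthologue, but the catalogue entry records the insert as human; this most likely reflects the high conservation of the protein rather than a discrepancy.

hnRNPA1 is an RNA-binding protein involved in pre-mRNA packaging, mRNA export and splice-site selection, and its gene aliases indicate links to ALS and multisystem proteinopathy. The record states only inducible expression as the purpose and gives no specific downstream application.
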