Features (pLannotate 1.2.2; 24 found; start..end, strand, type, name):
     69..572     -  misc_feature   CEN/ARS: S. cerevisiae CEN6 centromere fused to an autonomously replicating sequence
    609..713     +  promoter       AmpR promoter: bla
    714..1574    +  CDS            AmpR: β-lactamase; bla; confers resistance to ampicillin, carbenicillin, and related antibiotics
   1745..2333    +  rep_origin     ori: high-copy-number ColE1/pMB1/pBR322/pUC origin of replication
   2516..2608    +  CDS            lacI (fragment): lac repressor; lacI; The lac repressor binds to the lac operator to inhibit transcription in E. coli. This inhibition can be relieved by adding lactose or isopropyl-β-D-thiogalactopyranoside (IPTG).
   2621..2642    +  protein_bind   CAP binding site: CAP binding activates transcription in the presence of cAMP. E. coli catabolite activator protein
   2657..2687    +  promoter       lac promoter: promoter for the E. coli lac operon
   2695..2711    +  protein_bind   lac operator: The lac repressor binds to the lac operator to inhibit transcription in E. coli. This inhibition can be relieved by adding lactose or isopropyl-β-D-thiogalactopyranoside (IPTG). lac repressor encoded by lacI
   2756..2774    +  promoter       T3 promoter: promoter for bacteriophage T3 RNA polymerase
   2798..3239    +  promoter       GAL1 promoter: S. cerevisiae GAL1; inducible promoter, regulated by Gal4
   3254..3274    +  misc_feature   MCS (fragment): pBluescript multiple cloning site
   3278..3302    +  protein_bind   attB1: mutant version of attB; recombination site for the Gateway® BP reaction BP Clonase™
   3308..4267    +  CDS            HNRNPA1: ROA1_BOVIN - Also known as HNRPA1. Experimental evidence at protein level: Swiss-Prot protein existence level 1. Involved in the packaging of pre-mRNA into hnRNP particles, transport of poly(A) mRNA from the nucleus to the cytoplasm and may modulate splice site selection. May bind to specific miRNA hairpins. Binds to the IRES and thereby inhibits the translation of the apoptosis protease activating factor APAF1. From Bos taurus (Bovine).
   4272..4296    -  protein_bind   attB2: mutant version of attB; recombination site for the Gateway® BP reaction BP Clonase™
   4300..4347    +  misc_feature   MCS (fragment): pBluescript multiple cloning site
   4348..4595    +  terminator     CYC1 terminator: S. cerevisiae CYC1; transcription terminator for CYC1
   4614..4632    -  promoter       T7 promoter: promoter for bacteriophage T7 RNA polymerase
   4640..4795    +  CDS            lacZα (fragment): LacZα fragment of β-galactosidase; lacZ fragment
   4799..5227    +  rep_origin     f1 ori (sequence partly withheld): f1 bacteriophage origin of replication; arrow indicates direction of (+) strand synthesis
   5255..5306    -  misc_feature   bom (fragment): basis of mobility region from pBR322
   5385..6188    -  CDS            URA3: orotidine-5'-phosphate decarboxylase, required for uracil biosynthesis; S. cerevisiae URA3; yeast auxotrophic marker, counterselectable with 5-fluoroorotic acid (5-FOA)
   6189..6404    -  promoter       URA3 promoter: S. cerevisiae URA3
   6412..6461    -  misc_feature   bom (fragment): basis of mobility region from pBR322
   6563..1       -  CDS            rop (fragment) (across the origin): Rop protein, which maintains plasmids at low copy number; rop
>Addgene plasmid #181710 | pAG416-GAL-hnRNPA1 | addgene full sequence | sequence record 430953 | Addgene NGS Result
GACGAAAGGGCCTCGTGATACGCCTATTTTTATAGGTTAATGTCATGATAATAATGGTTTCTTAGACGGA
TCGCTTGCCTGTAACTTACACGCGCCTCGTATCTTTTAATGATGGAATAATTTGGGAATTTACTCTGTGT
TTATTTATTTTTATGTTTTGTATTTGGATTTTAGAAAGTAAATAAAGAAGGTAGAAGAGTTACGGAATGA
AGAAAAAAAAATAAACAAAGGTTTAAAAAATTTCAACAAAAAGCGTACTTTACATATATATTTATTAGAC
AAGAAAAGCAGATTAAATAGATATACATTCGATTAACGATAAGTAAAATGTAAAATCACAGGATTTTCGT
GTGTGGTCTTCTACACAGACAAGATGAAACAATTCGGCATTAATACCTGAGAGCAGGAAGAGCAAGATAA
AAGGTAGTATTTGTTGGCGATCCCCCTAGAGTCTTTTACATCTTCGGAAAACAAAAACTATTTTTTCTTT
AATTTCTTTTTTTACTTTCTATTTTTAATTTATATATTTATATTAAAAAATTTAAATTATAATTATTTTT
ATAGCACGTGATGAAAAGGACCCAGGTGGCACTTTTCGGGGAAATGTGCGCGGAACCCCTATTTGTTTAT
TTTTCTAAATACATTCAAATATGTATCCGCTCATGAGACAATAACCCTGATAAATGCTTCAATAATATTG
AAAAAGGAAGAGTATGAGTATTCAACATTTCCGTGTCGCCCTTATTCCCTTTTTTGCGGCATTTTGCCTT
CCTGTTTTTGCTCACCCAGAAACGCTGGTGAAAGTAAAAGATGCTGAAGATCAGTTGGGTGCACGAGTGG
GTTACATCGAACTGGATCTCAACAGCGGTAAGATCCTTGAGAGTTTTCGCCCCGAAGAACGTTTTCCAAT
GATGAGCACTTTTAAAGTTCTGCTATGTGGCGCGGTATTATCCCGTATTGACGCCGGGCAAGAGCAACTC
GGTCGCCGCATACACTATTCTCAGAATGACTTGGTTGAGTACTCACCAGTCACAGAAAAGCATCTTACGG
ATGGCATGACAGTAAGAGAATTATGCAGTGCTGCCATAACCATGAGTGATAACACTGCGGCCAACTTACT
TCTGACAACGATCGGAGGACCGAAGGAGCTAACCGCTTTTTTGCACAACATGGGGGATCATGTAACTCGC
CTTGATCGTTGGGAACCGGAGCTGAATGAAGCCATACCAAACGACGAGCGTGACACCACGATGCCTGTAG
CAATGGCAACAACGTTGCGCAAACTATTAACTGGCGAACTACTTACTCTAGCTTCCCGGCAACAATTAAT
AGACTGGATGGAGGCGGATAAAGTTGCAGGACCACTTCTGCGCTCGGCCCTTCCGGCTGGCTGGTTTATT
GCTGATAAATCTGGAGCCGGTGAGCGTGGGTCTCGCGGTATCATTGCAGCACTGGGGCCAGATGGTAAGC
CCTCCCGTATCGTAGTTATCTACACGACGGGGAGTCAGGCAACTATGGATGAACGAAATAGACAGATCGC
TGAGATAGGTGCCTCACTGATTAAGCATTGGTAACTGTCAGACCAAGTTTACTCATATATACTTTAGATT
GATTTAAAACTTCATTTTTAATTTAAAAGGATCTAGGTGAAGATCCTTTTTGATAATCTCATGACCAAAA
TCCCTTAACGTGAGTTTTCGTTCCACTGAGCGTCAGACCCCGTAGAAAAGATCAAAGGATCTTCTTGAGA
TCCTTTTTTTCTGCGCGTAATCTGCTGCTTGCAAACAAAAAAACCACCGCTACCAGCGGTGGTTTGTTTG
CCGGATCAAGAGCTACCAACTCTTTTTCCGAAGGTAACTGGCTTCAGCAGAGCGCAGATACCAAATACTG
TTCTTCTAGTGTAGCCGTAGTTAGGCCACCACTTCAAGAACTCTGTAGCACCGCCTACATACCTCGCTCT
GCTAATCCTGTTACCAGTGGCTGCTGCCAGTGGCGATAAGTCGTGTCTTACCGGGTTGGACTCAAGACGA
TAGTTACCGGATAAGGCGCAGCGGTCGGGCTGAACGGGGGGTTCGTGCACACAGCCCAGCTTGGAGCGAA
CGACCTACACCGAACTGAGATACCTACAGCGTGAGCTATGAGAAAGCGCCACGCTTCCCGAAGGGAGAAA
GGCGGACAGGTATCCGGTAAGCGGCAGGGTCGGAACAGGAGAGCGCACGAGGGAGCTTCCAGGGGGAAAC
GCCTGGTATCTTTATAGTCCTGTCGGGTTTCGCCACCTCTGACTTGAGCGTCGATTTTTGTGATGCTCGT
CAGGGGGGCGGAGCCTATGGAAAAACGCCAGCAACGCGGCCTTTTTACGGTTCCTGGCCTTTTGCTGGCC
TTTTGCTCACATGTTCTTTCCTGCGTTATCCCCTGATTCTGTGGATAACCGTATTACCGCCTTTGAGTGA
GCTGATACCGCTCGCCGCAGCCGAACGACCGAGCGCAGCGAGTCAGTGAGCGAGGAAGCGGAAGAGCGCC
CAATACGCAAACCGCCTCTCCCCGCGCGTTGGCCGATTCATTAATGCAGCTGGCACGACAGGTTTCCCGA
CTGGAAAGCGGGCAGTGAGCGCAACGCAATTAATGTGAGTTAGCTCACTCATTAGGCACCCCAGGCTTTA
CACTTTATGCTTCCGGCTCGTATGTTGTGTGGAATTGTGAGCGGATAACAATTTCACACAGGAAACAGCT
ATGACCATGATTACGCCAAGCGCGCAATTAACCCTCACTAAAGGGAACAAAAGCTGGAGCTCTAGTACGG
ATTAGAAGCCGCCGAGCGGGTGACAGCCCTCCGAAGGAAGACTCTCCTCCGTGCGTCCTCGTCTTCACCG
GTCGCGTTCCTGAAACGCAGATGTGCCTCGCGCCGCACTGCTCCGAACAATAAAGATTCTACAATACTAG
CTTTTATGGTTATGAAGAGGAAAAATTGGCAGTAACCTGGCCCCACAAACCTTCAAATGAACGAATCAAA
TTAACAACCATAGGATGATAATGCGATTAGTTTTTTAGCCTTATTTCTGGGGTAATTAATCAGCGAAGCG
ATGATTTTTGATCTATTAACAGATATATAAATGCAAAAACTGCATAACCACTTTAACTAATACTTTCAAC
ATTTTCGGTTTGTATTACTTCTTATTCAAATGTAATAAAAGTATCAACAAAAAATTGTTAATATACCTCT
ATACTTTAACGTCAAGGAGAAAAAACCCCGGATTCTAGAACTAGTGGATCCCCCATCACAAGTTTGTACA
AAAAAGCAGGCTACAAAATGTCTAAGTCAGAGTCTCCTAAAGAGCCCGAACAGCTGAGGAAGCTCTTCAT
TGGAGGGTTGAGCTTTGAAACAACTGATGAGAGCCTGAGGAGCCATTTTGAGCAATGGGGAACGCTCACG
GACTGTGTGGTAATGAGAGATCCAAACACCAAGCGCTCCAGGGGCTTTGGGTTTGTCACATATGCCACTG
TGGAGGAGGTGGATGCAGCTATGAATGCAAGGCCACACAAGGTGGATGGAAGAGTTGTGGAACCAAAGAG
AGCTGTCTCCAGAGAAGATTCTCAAAGACCAGGTGCCCACTTAACTGTGAAAAAGATATTTGTTGGTGGC
ATTAAAGAAGACACTGAAGAACATCACCTAAGAGATTATTTTGAACAGTATGGAAAAATTGAAGTGATTG
AAATCATGACTGACCGAGGCAGTGGCAAGAAAAGGGGCTTTGCCTTTGTAACCTTTGACGACCATGACTC
CGTGGATAAGATTGTCATTCAGAAATACCATACTGTGAATGGCCACAACTGTGAAGTTAGAAAAGCCCTG
TCAAAGCAAGAGATGGCTAGTGCTTCATCCAGCCAAAGAGGTCGAAGTGGTTCTGGAAACTTTGGTGGTG
GTCGTGGAGGTGGTTTCGGTGGGAATGACAACTTCGGTCGTGGAGGAAACTTCAGTGGTCGTGGTGGCTT
TGGTGGCAGCCGTGGTGGTGGTGGATATGGTGGCAGTGGGGATGGCTATAATGGATTTGGTAATGATGGA
AGCAATTTTGGAGGTGGTGGAAGCTACAATGATTTTGGGAATTACAACAATCAGTCTTCAAATTTTGGAC
CCATGAAGGGAGGAAATTTTGGAGGCAGAAGCTCTGGCCCCTATGGCGGTGGAGGCCAATACTTTGCAAA
ACCACGAAACCAAGGTGGCTATGGCGGTTCCAGCAGCAGCAGTAGCTATGGCAGTGGCAGAAGATTTTAA
AACCCAGCTTTCTTGTACAAAGTGGTGATGGGCTGCAGGAATTCGATATCAAGCTTATCGATACCGTCGA
CCTCGAGTCATGTAATTAGTTATGTCACGCTTACATTCACGCCCTCCCCCCACATCCGCTCTAACCGAAA
AGGAAGGAGTTAGACAACCTGAAGTCTAGGTCCCTATTTATTTTTTTATAGTTATGTTAGTATTAAGAAC
GTTATTTATATTTCAAATTTTTCTTTTTTTTCTGTACAGACGCGTGTACGCATGTAACATTATACTGAAA
ACCTTGCTTGAGAAGGTTTTGGGACGCTCGAAGGCTTTAATTTGCGGCCGGTACCCAATTCGCCCTATAG
TGAGTCGTATTACGCGCGCTCACTGGCCGTCGTTTTACAACGTCGTGACTGGGAAAACCCTGGCGTTACC
CAACTTAATCGCCTTGCAGCACATCCCCCTTTCGCCAGCTGGCGTAATAGCGAAGAGGCCCGCACCGATC
GCCCTTCCCAACAGTTGCGCAGCCTGAATGGCGAATGG
[124 nt withheld, positions 4799-4922]
C
[91 nt withheld, positions 4924-5014]
A
[49 nt withheld, positions 5016-5064]
CCTTTGACGTTGGAGTCCACGTTCTTT
[37 nt withheld, positions 5092-5128]
ACCCTATCTCGGTCTATTCTTTTGATTTATAAGGGATTTTGCCGATTTCGGCCTATTGGTTAAAAAATGA
GCTGATTTAACAAAAATTTAACGCGAATTTTAACAAAATATTAACGCTTACAATTTCCTGATGCGGTATT
TTCTCCTTACGCATCTGTGCGGTATTTCACACCGCATAGGGTAATAACTGATATAATTAAATTGAAGCTC
TAATTTGTGAGTTTAGTATACATGCATTTACTTATAATACAGTTTTTTAGTTTTGCTGGCCGCATCTTCT
CAAATATGCTTCCCAGCCTGCTTTTCTGTAACGTTCACCCTCTACCTTAGCATCCCTTCCCTTTGCAAAT
AGTCCTCTTCCAACAATAATAATGTCAGATCCTGTAGAGACCACATCATCCACGGTTCTATACTGTTGAC
CCAATGCGTCTCCCTTGTCATCTAAACCCACACCGGGTGTCATAATCAACCAATCGTAACCTTCATCTCT
TCCACCCATGTCTCTTTGAGCAATAAAGCCGATAACAAAATCTTTGTCGCTCTTCGCAATGTCAACAGTA
CCCTTAGTATATTCTCCAGTAGATAGGGAGCCCTTGCATGACAATTCTGCTAACATCAAAAGGCCTCTAG
GTTCCTTTGTTACTTCTTCTGCCGCCTGCTTCAAACCGCTAACAATACCTGGGCCCACCACACCGTGTGC
ATTCGTAATGTCTGCCCATTCTGCTATTCTGTATACACCCGCAGAGTACTGCAATTTGACTGTATTACCA
ATGTCAGCAAATTTTCTGTCTTCGAAGAGTAAAAAATTGTACTTGGCGGATAATGCCTTTAGCGGCTTAA
CTGTGCCCTCCATGGAAAAATCAGTCAAGATATCCACATGTGTTTTTAGTAAACAAATTTTGGGACCTAA
TGCTTCAACTAACTCCAGTAATTCCTTGGTGGTACGAACATCCAATGAAGCACACAAGTTTGTTTGCTTT
TCGTGCATGATATTAAATAGCTTGGCAGCAACAGGACTAGGATGAGTAGCAGCACGTTCCTTATATGTAG
CTTTCGACATGATTTATCTTCGTTTCCTGCAGGTTTTTGTTCTGTGCAGTTGGGTTAAGAATACTGGGCA
ATTTCATGTTTCTTCAACACTACATATGCGTATATATACCAATCTAAGTCTGTGCTCCTTCCTTCGTTCT
TCCTTCTGTTCGGAGATTACCGAATCAAAAAAATTTCAAGGAAACCGAAATCAAAAAAAAGAATAAAAAA
AAAATGATGAATTGAAAAGGTGGTATGGTGCACTCTCAGTACAATCTGCTCTGATGCCGCATAGTTAAGC
CAGCCCCGACACCCGCCAACACCCGCTGACGCGCCCTGACGGGCTTGTCTGCTCCCGGCATCCGCTTACA
GACAAGCTGTGACCGTCTCCGGGAGCTGCATGTGTCAGAGGTTTTCACCGTCATCACCGAAACGCGCGA
