>Addgene plasmid #181710 | pAG416-GAL-hnRNPA1 | depositor partial sequence | sequence record 351415 | Insert Sequence
ATGTCTAAGTCAGAGTCTCCTAAAGAGCCCGAACAGCTGAGGAAGCTCTTCATTGGAGGGTTGAGCTTTG
AAACAACTGATGAGAGCCTGAGGAGCCATTTTGAGCAATGGGGAACGCTCACGGACTGTGTGGTAATGAG
AGATCCAAACACCAAGCGCTCCAGGGGCTTTGGGTTTGTCACATATGCCACTGTGGAGGAGGTGGATGCA
GCTATGAATGCAAGGCCACACAAGGTGGATGGAAGAGTTGTGGAACCAAAGAGAGCTGTCTCCAGAGAAG
ATTCTCAAAGACCAGGTGCCCACTTAACTGTGAAAAAGATATTTGTTGGTGGCATTAAAGAAGACACTGA
AGAACATCACCTAAGAGATTATTTTGAACAGTATGGAAAAATTGAAGTGATTGAAATCATGACTGACCGA
GGCAGTGGCAAGAAAAGGGGCTTTGCCTTTGTAACCTTTGACGACCATGACTCCGTGGATAAGATTGTCA
TTCAGAAATACCATACTGTGAATGGCCACAACTGTGAAGTTAGAAAAGCCCTGTCAAAGCAAGAGATGGC
TAGTGCTTCATCCAGCCAAAGAGGTCGAAGTGGTTCTGGAAACTTTGGTGGTGGTCGTGGAGGTGGTTTC
GGTGGGAATGACAACTTCGGTCGTGGAGGAAACTTCAGTGGTCGTGGTGGCTTTGGTGGCAGCCGTGGTG
GTGGTGGATATGGTGGCAGTGGGGATGGCTATAATGGATTTGGTAATGATGGAAGCAATTTTGGAGGTGG
TGGAAGCTACAATGATTTTGGGAATTACAACAATCAGTCTTCAAATTTTGGACCCATGAAGGGAGGAAAT
TTTGGAGGCAGAAGCTCTGGCCCCTATGGCGGTGGAGGCCAATACTTTGCAAAACCACGAAACCAAGGTG
GCTATGGCGGTTCCAGCAGCAGCAGTAGCTATGGCAGTGGCAGAAGATTTTAA
